>Addgene plasmid #1255 | mCNMG | addgene full sequence | sequence record 166011 | Addgene next-generation full plasmid sequencing result
AGCGCCCAATACGCAAACCGCCTCTCCCCGCGCGTTGGCCGATTCATTAATGCAGCTGGCACGACAGGTT
TCCCGACTGGAAAGCGGGCAGTGAGCGCAACGCAATTAATGTGAGTTAGCTCACTCATTAGGCACCCCAG
GCTTTACACTTTATGCTTCCGGCTCGTATGTTGTGTGGAATTGTGAGCGGATAACAATTTCACACAGGAA
ACAGCTATGACCATGATTACGCCAAGCTCGAAATTAACCCTCACTAAAGGGAACAAAAGCTGGTACCGGG
CCCCCCCTCGAGGTCGACGGTATCGATAAGCTTGATATCGAATTCCTATACGTGCATATGTTCATGTATG
TATCTGTATTTAAAACACTTTTGTATTATTTTTTCCTCATATATGTGTATAGGTTTATACGGATGATTTA
ATTATTACTTCACCACCCTTTATTTCAGGCTGATATCTTAGCCTTGTTACTAGTTAGAAAAAGACATTTT
TGCTGTCAGTCACTGTCAAGAGATTCTTTTGCTGGCATTTCTTTTAAAAGCAAAAAGAGCGATGCGTCTT
TTCCGCTGAACCGTTCCAGCAAAAAAGACTACCAACGCAATATGGATTGTCAGAATCATATAAAAGAGAA
GCAAATAACTCCTTGTCTTGTACCAATTGCATTATAATATCTTCTTGTTAGTGCAATATCATATAGAAGT
CATCGAAATAGATATTAACAAAAACAAACTGTACAATCAATCAATCAGGATCCATGTCGGATTCAAACCA
AGGCAACAATCAGCAAAACTACCAGCAATACAGCCAGAACGGTAACCAACAACAAGGTAACAACAGATAC
CAAGGTTATCAAGCTTACAATGCTCAAGCCCAACCTGCAGGTGGGTACTACCAAAATTACCAAGGTTATT
CTGGGTACCAACAAGGTGGCTATCAACAGTACAATCCCGACGCCGGTTACCAGCAACAGTATAATCCTCA
AGGAGGCTATCAACAGTACAATCCTCAAGGCGGTTATCAGCAGCAATTCAATCCACAAGGTGGCCGTGGA
AATTACAAAAACTTCAACTACAATAACAATTTGCAAGGATATCAAGCTGGTTTCCAACCACAGTCTCAAG
GTATGTCTTTGAACGACTTTCAAAAGCAACAAAAGCAGGCCGCTCCCAAACCAAAGAAGACTTTGAAGCT
TGTCTCCAGTTCCGGTATCAAGTTGGCCAATGCTACCAAGAAGGTTGGCACAAAACCTGCCGAATCTGAT
AAGAAAGAGGAAGAGAAGTCTGCTGAAACCAAAGAACCAACTAAAGAGCCAACAAAGGTCGAAGAACCAG
TTAAAAAGGAGGAGAAACCAGTCCAGACTGAAGAAAAGACGGAGGAAAAATCGGAACTTCCAAAGGTAGA
AGACCTTAAAATCTCTGAATCAACACATAATACCAACAATGCCAATGTTACCAGTGCTGATGCCTTGATC
AAGGAACAGGAAGAAGAAGTGGATGACGAAGTTGTTAACGATCCGCGGATGGCTAGCAAAGGAGAAGAAC
TCTTCACTGGAGTTGTCCCAATTCTTGTTGAATTAGATGGTGATGTTAATGGGCACAAATTTTCTGTCAG
TGGAGAGGGTGAAGGTGATGCAACATACGGAAAACTTACCCTTAAATTTATTTGCACTACTGGAAAACTA
CCTGTTCCATGGCCAACACTTGTCACTACTTTCACTTATGGTGTTCAGTGCTTTTCAAGATACCCGGATC
ATATGAAACGGCATGACTTTTTCAAGAGTGCCATGCCCGAAGGTTATGTACAGGAAAGAACTATATTTTT
CAAAGATGACGGGAACTACAAGACACGTGCTGAAGTCAAGTTTGAAGGTGATACCCTTGTTAATAGAATC
GAGTTAAAAGGTATTGATTTTAAAGAAGATGGAAACATTCTTGGGCACAAATTGGAATACAACTATAACT
CACACAATGTATACATCATGGCAGACAAACAAAAGAATGGAATCAAAGCTAACTTCAAAATTAGACACAA
CATTGAAGATGGAAGCGTTCAACTAGCAGACCATTATCAACAAAATACTCCAATTGGCGATGGCCCTGTC
CTTTTACCAGACAACCATTACCTGTCCACACAATCTGCCCTTTCGAAAGATCCCAACGAAAAGAGAGACC
ACATGGTCCTTCTTGAGTTTGTAACAGCTGCTGGGATTACACATGGCATGGATGAACTATACAAATGAGA
GCTCCAATTCGCCCTATAGTGAGTCGTATTACAATTCACTGGCCGTCGTTTTACAACGTCGTGACTGGGA
AAACCCTGGCGTTACCCAACTTAATCGCCTTGCAGCACATCCCCCTTTCGCCAGCTGGCGTAATAGCGAA
GAGGCCCGCACCGATCGCCCTTCCCAACAGTTGCGCAGCCTGAATGGCGAATGG
[124 nt withheld, positions 2435-2558]
C
[91 nt withheld, positions 2560-2650]
A
[49 nt withheld, positions 2652-2700]
CCTTTGACGTTGGAGTCCACGTTCTTT
[37 nt withheld, positions 2728-2764]
ACCCTATCTCGGTCTATTCTTTTGATTTATAAGGGATTTTGCCGATTTCGGCCTATTGGTTAAAAAATGA
GCTGATTTAACAAAAATTTAACGCGAATTTTAACAAAATATTAACGCTTACAATTTCCTGATGCGGTATT
TTCTCCTTACGCATCTGTGCGGTATTTCACACCGCATAGGGTAATAACTGATATAATTAAATTGAAGCTC
TAATTTGTGAGTTTAGTATACATGCATTTACTTATAATACAGTTTTTTAGTTTTGCTGGCCGCATCTTCT
CAAATATGCTTCCCAGCCTGCTTTTCTGTAACGTTCACCCTCTACCTTAGCATCCCTTCCCTTTGCAAAT
AGTCCTCTTCCAACAATAATAATGTCAGATCCTGTAGAGACCACATCATCCACGGTTCTATACTGTTGAC
CCAATGCGTCTCCCTTGTCATCTAAACCCACACCGGGTGTCATAATCAACCAATCGTAACCTTCATCTCT
TCCACCCATGTCTCTTTGAGCAATAAAGCCGATAACAAAATCTTTGTCGCTCTTCGCAATGTCAACAGTA
CCCTTAGTATATTCTCCAGTAGATAGGGAGCCCTTGCATGACAATTCTGCTAACATCAAAAGGCCTCTAG
GTTCCTTTGTTACTTCTTCTGCCGCCTGCTTCAAACCGCTAACAATACCTGGGCCCACCACACCGTGTGC
ATTCGTAATGTCTGCCCATTCTGCTATTCTGTATACACCCGCAGAGTACTGCAATTTGACTGTATTACCA
ATGTCAGCAAATTTTCTGTCTTCGAAGAGTAAAAAATTGTACTTGGCGGATAATGCCTTTAGCGGCTTAA
CTGTGCCCTCCATGGAAAAATCAGTCAAGATATCCACATGTGTTTTTAGTAAACAAATTTTGGGACCTAA
TGCTTCAACTAACTCCAGTAATTCCTTGGTGGTACGAACATCCAATGAAGCACACAAGTTTGTTTGCTTT
TCGTGCATGATATTAAATAGCTTGGCAGCAACAGGACTAGGATGAGTAGCAGCACGTTCCTTATATGTAG
CTTTCGACATGATTTATCTTCGTTTCCTGCAGGTTTTTGTTCTGTGCAGTTGGGTTAAGAATACTGGGCA
ATTTCATGTTTCTTCAACACTACATATGCGTATATATACCAATCTAAGTCTGTGCTCCTTCCTTCGTTCT
TCCTTCTGTTCGGAGATTACCGAATCAAAAAAATTTCAAGGAAACCGAAATCAAAAAAAAGAATAAAAAA
AAAATGATGAATTGAAAAGGTGGTATGGTGCACTCTCAGTACAATCTGCTCTGATGCCGCATAGTTAAGC
CAGCCCCGACACCCGCCAACACCCGCTGACGCGCCCTGACGGGCTTGTCTGCTCCCGGCATCCGCTTACA
GACAAGCTGTGACCGTCTCCGGGAGCTGCATGTGTCAGAGGTTTTCACCGTCATCACCGAAACGCGCGAG
ACGAAAGGGCCTCGTGATACGCCTATTTTTATAGGTTAATGTCATGATAATAATGGTTTCTTAGACGGAT
CGCTTGCCTGTAACTTACACGCGCCTCGTATCTTTTAATGATGGAATAATTTGGGAATTTACTCTGTGTT
TATTTATTTTTATGTTTTGTATTTGGATTTTAGAAAGTAAATAAAGAAGGTAGAAGAGTTACGGAATGAA
GAAAAAAAAATAAACAAAGGTTTAAAAAATTTCAACAAAAAGCGTACTTTACATATATATTTATTAGACA
AGAAAAGCAGATTAAATAGATATACATTCGATTAACGATAAGTAAAATGTAAAATCACAGGATTTTCGTG
TGTGGTCTTCTACACAGACAAGATGAAACAATTCGGCATTAATACCTGAGAGCAGGAAGAGCAAGATAAA
AGGTAGTATTTGTTGGCGATCCCCCTAGAGTCTTTTACATCTTCGGAAAACAAAAACTATTTTTTCTTTA
ATTTCTTTTTTTACTTTCTATTTTTAATTTATATATTTATATTAAAAAATTTAAATTATAATTATTTTTA
TAGCACGTGATGAAAAGGACCCAGGTGGCACTTTTCGGGGAAATGTGCGCGGAACCCCTATTTGTTTATT
TTTCTAAATACATTCAAATATGTATCCGCTCATGAGACAATAACCCTGATAAATGCTTCAATAATATTGA
AAAAGGAAGAGTATGAGTATTCAACATTTCCGTGTCGCCCTTATTCCCTTTTTTGCGGCATTTTGCCTTC
CTGTTTTTGCTCACCCAGAAACGCTGGTGAAAGTAAAAGATGCTGAAGATCAGTTGGGTGCACGAGTGGG
TTACATCGAACTGGATCTCAACAGCGGTAAGATCCTTGAGAGTTTTCGCCCCGAAGAACGTTTTCCAATG
ATGAGCACTTTTAAAGTTCTGCTATGTGGCGCGGTATTATCCCGTATTGACGCCGGGCAAGAGCAACTCG
GTCGCCGCATACACTATTCTCAGAATGACTTGGTTGAGTACTCACCAGTCACAGAAAAGCATCTTACGGA
TGGCATGACAGTAAGAGAATTATGCAGTGCTGCCATAACCATGAGTGATAACACTGCGGCCAACTTACTT
CTGACAACGATCGGAGGACCGAAGGAGCTAACCGCTTTTTTGCACAACATGGGGGATCATGTAACTCGCC
TTGATCGTTGGGAACCGGAGCTGAATGAAGCCATACCAAACGACGAGCGTGACACCACGATGCCTGTAGC
AATGGCAACAACGTTGCGCAAACTATTAACTGGCGAACTACTTACTCTAGCTTCCCGGCAACAATTAATA
GACTGGATGGAGGCGGATAAAGTTGCAGGACCACTTCTGCGCTCGGCCCTTCCGGCTGGCTGGTTTATTG
CTGATAAATCTGGAGCCGGTGAGCGTGGGTCTCGCGGTATCATTGCAGCACTGGGGCCAGATGGTAAGCC
CTCCCGTATCGTAGTTATCTACACGACGGGGAGTCAGGCAACTATGGATGAACGAAATAGACAGATCGCT
GAGATAGGTGCCTCACTGATTAAGCATTGGTAACTGTCAGACCAAGTTTACTCATATATACTTTAGATTG
ATTTAAAACTTCATTTTTAATTTAAAAGGATCTAGGTGAAGATCCTTTTTGATAATCTCATGACCAAAAT
CCCTTAACGTGAGTTTTCGTTCCACTGAGCGTCAGACCCCGTAGAAAAGATCAAAGGATCTTCTTGAGAT
CCTTTTTTTCTGCGCGTAATCTGCTGCTTGCAAACAAAAAAACCACCGCTACCAGCGGTGGTTTGTTTGC
CGGATCAAGAGCTACCAACTCTTTTTCCGAAGGTAACTGGCTTCAGCAGAGCGCAGATACCAAATACTGT
TCTTCTAGTGTAGCCGTAGTTAGGCCACCACTTCAAGAACTCTGTAGCACCGCCTACATACCTCGCTCTG
CTAATCCTGTTACCAGTGGCTGCTGCCAGTGGCGATAAGTCGTGTCTTACCGGGTTGGACTCAAGACGAT
AGTTACCGGATAAGGCGCAGCGGTCGGGCTGAACGGGGGGTTCGTGCACACAGCCCAGCTTGGAGCGAAC
GACCTACACCGAACTGAGATACCTACAGCGTGAGCTATGAGAAAGCGCCACGCTTCCCGAAGGGAGAAAG
GCGGACAGGTATCCGGTAAGCGGCAGGGTCGGAACAGGAGAGCGCACGAGGGAGCTTCCAGGGGGAAACG
CCTGGTATCTTTATAGTCCTGTCGGGTTTCGCCACCTCTGACTTGAGCGTCGATTTTTGTGATGCTCGTC
AGGGGGGCGGAGCCTATGGAAAAACGCCAGCAACGCGGCCTTTTTACGGTTCCTGGCCTTTTGCTGGCCT
TTTGCTCACATGTTCTTTCCTGCGTTATCCCCTGATTCTGTGGATAACCGTATTACCGCCTTTGAGTGAG
CTGATACCGCTCGCCGCAGCCGAACGACCGAGCGCAGCGAGTCAGTGAGCGAGGAAGCGGAAG
Features (pLannotate 1.2.2; 21 found; start..end, strand, type, name):
      2..94      +  CDS            lacI (fragment): lac repressor; lacI; The lac repressor binds to the lac operator to inhibit transcription in E. coli. This inhibition can be relieved by adding lactose or isopropyl-β-D-thiogalactopyranoside (IPTG).
    107..128     +  protein_bind   CAP binding site: CAP binding activates transcription in the presence of cAMP. E. coli catabolite activator protein
    143..173     +  promoter       lac promoter: promoter for the E. coli lac operon
    181..197     +  protein_bind   lac operator: The lac repressor binds to the lac operator to inhibit transcription in E. coli. This inhibition can be relieved by adding lactose or isopropyl-β-D-thiogalactopyranoside (IPTG). lac repressor encoded by lacI
    242..260     +  promoter       T3 promoter: promoter for bacteriophage T3 RNA polymerase
    272..327     -  misc_feature   MCS (fragment): pBluescript multiple cloning site
    470..704     +  promoter       CUP1 promoter: S. cerevisiae CUP1; inducible metallothionein promoter, regulated by Cu2+
    754..1512    +  CDS            SUP35 (fragment): ERF3_YEAST - Also known as GST1, PNM2, SAL3, SUF12, SUP2. Experimental evidence at protein level: Swiss-Prot protein existence level 1. Involved in translation termination. Stimulates the activity of ERF1. Binds guanine nucleotides. Recruited by polyadenylate-binding protein PAB1 to poly(A)-tails of mRNAs. Interaction with PAB1 is also required for regulation of normal mRNA decay through translation termination-coupled poly(A) shortening. From Saccharomyces cerevisiae (strain ATCC 204508 / S288c) (Baker's yeast).
   1519..2235    +  CDS            sg12: sg12 is a basic (constitutively fluorescent) long stokes shift fluorescent protein published in 1997, derived from Aequorea victoria.
   2253..2271    -  promoter       T7 promoter: promoter for bacteriophage T7 RNA polymerase
   2274..2431    +  CDS            lacZα (fragment): LacZα fragment of β-galactosidase; lacZ fragment
   2435..2863    +  rep_origin     f1 ori (sequence partly withheld): f1 bacteriophage origin of replication; arrow indicates direction of (+) strand synthesis
   2891..2942    -  misc_feature   bom (fragment): basis of mobility region from pBR322
   3021..3824    -  CDS            URA3: orotidine-5'-phosphate decarboxylase, required for uracil biosynthesis; S. cerevisiae URA3; yeast auxotrophic marker, counterselectable with 5-fluoroorotic acid (5-FOA)
   3825..4040    -  promoter       URA3 promoter: S. cerevisiae URA3
   4048..4097    -  misc_feature   bom (fragment): basis of mobility region from pBR322
   4199..4234    -  CDS            rop (fragment): Rop protein, which maintains plasmids at low copy number; rop
   4302..4805    -  misc_feature   CEN/ARS: S. cerevisiae CEN6 centromere fused to an autonomously replicating sequence
   4842..4946    +  promoter       AmpR promoter: bla
   4947..5807    +  CDS            AmpR: β-lactamase; bla; confers resistance to ampicillin, carbenicillin, and related antibiotics
   5978..6566    +  rep_origin     ori: high-copy-number ColE1/pMB1/pBR322/pUC origin of replication
