[The description below was written by a language model from this plasmid's Addgene catalogue record and pLannotate feature annotations shown in this document.]
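Description:
mCNMG is a yeast expression plasmid built on the pRS316 shuttle backbone, a centromeric vector for Saccharomyces cerevisiae. In yeast it is maintained through a CEN6/ARS element, which keeps it at low, stable copy number, and is selected by the URA3 auxotrophic marker (with its own promoter), which can also be counterselected with 5-fluoroorotic acid. In E. coli it replicates from a high-copy ColE1/pUC-type origin and is selected with ampicillin through the β-lactamase gene. The backbone also retains pBluescript-derived elements: an f1 origin, lac promoter/operator and lacZα remnants, and T3 and T7 promoters flanking the cloning region.

The payload is a fusion of the N-terminal and middle (NM) domains of S. cerevisiae SUP35 to sGFP at the C terminus, cloned between BamHI and SacI sites. SUP35 encodes the translation termination factor eRF3. Only the fragment corresponding to the NM portion is present here, without the remainder of the protein. The fluorescent protein reading frame follows it directly and is annotated by the feature-calling software as an Aequorea victoria GFP derivative. The feature table places a CUP1 metallothionein promoter upstream of the fusion, so expression should be inducible by copper. No yeast terminator is annotated downstream.

The associated publication concerns the population genetics and evolution of this prion-like protein in yeast. A copper-inducible NM-GFP fusion would be suited to visualising the localisation or aggregation state of the Sup35 prion-forming region in living cells, though the record does not state a specific purpose.
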