Addgene plasmid #1255: mCNMG
Depositing lab: Susan Lindquist. Depositing organization: Whitehead Institute for Biomedical Research. Publication: Molecular population genetics and evolution of a prion-like protein in Saccharomyces cerevisiae. Jensen MA, True HL, Chernoff YO, Lindquist S. Genetics 2001 Oct;159(2):527-35. PubMed 11606530.
Backbone
  Vector backbone: pRS316
  Backbone size w/o insert (bp): 5276
  Vector type: Yeast Expression
Growth in bacteria
  Bacterial resistance: Ampicillin, 100 μg/mL
  Growth temperature: 37°C
  Growth strain: DH5alpha
  Copy number: High Copy
Gene/Insert
  Gene/Insert name: SUP35 NM-domain
  Species: S. cerevisiae (budding yeast)
  Insert size (bp): 1664
  Mutation: Fusion between the NM-domain of SUP35 and sGFP
  GenBank ID: AY553990
  Entrez Gene: SUP35 (a.k.a. YDR172W, GST1, PNM2, SAL3, SUF12, SUP2, SUP36)
  Tag / fusion protein: sGFP (C terminal on insert)
  Cloning method: Restriction Enzyme; 5′ cloning site BamH1 (not destroyed); 3′ cloning site Sac1 (not destroyed)
  Sequencing primers: 5′ n/a
Terms and licenses: Academic/Nonprofit Terms; Industry Terms: Not Available to Industry
How to cite: mCNMG was a gift from Susan Lindquist (Addgene plasmid # 1255 ; http://n2t.net/addgene:1255 ; RRID:Addgene_1255)
