>Addgene plasmid #1255 | mCNMG | addgene partial sequence | sequence record 162907 | M13pUC-Fwd 5'-CCCAGTCACGACGTTGTAAAACG-3'
GTAATACGACTCACTATAGGGCGAATTGGAGCTCTCATTTGTATAGTTCATCCATGCCATGTGTAATCCC
AGCAGCTGTTACAAACTCAAGAAGGACCATGTGGTCTCTCTTTTCGTTGGGATCTTTCGAAAGGGCAGAT
TGTGTGGACAGGTAATGGTTGTCTGGTAAAAGGACAGGGCCATCGCCAATTGGAGTATTTTGTTGATAAT
GGTCTGCTAGTTGAACGCTTCCATCTTCAATGTTGTGTCTAATTTTGAAGTTAGCTTTGATTCCATTCTT
TTGTTTGTCTGCCATGATGTATACATTGTGTGAGTTATAGTTGTATTCCAATTTGTGCCCAAGAATGTTT
CCATCTTCTTTAAAATCAATACCTTTTAACTCGATTCTATTAACAAGGGTATCACCTTCAAACTTGACTT
CAGCACGTGTCTTGTAGTTCCCGTCATCTTTGAAAAATATAGTTCTTTCCTGTACATAACCTTCGGGCAT
GGCACTCTTGAAAAAGTCATGCCGTTTCATATGATCCGGGTATCTTGAAAAGCACTGAACACCATAAGTG
AAAGTAGTGACAAGTGTTGGCCATGGAACAGGTAGTTTTCCAGTAGTGCAAATAAATTTAAGGGTAAGTT
TTCCGTATGTTGCATCACCTTCACCCTCTCCACTGACAGAAAATTTGTGCCCATTAACATCACCATCTAA
TTCAACAAGAATTGGGACAACTCCAGTGAAGAGTTCTTCTCCTTTGCTAGCCATCCGCGGATCGTTAACA
ACTTCGTCATCCACTTCTTCTTCCTGTTCCTTGATCAAGGCATCAGCACTGGTAACATTGGCATTGTTGG
TATTATGTGTTGATTCAGAGATTT
