>Addgene plasmid #1255 | mCNMG | addgene partial sequence | sequence record 164105 | GFP-R 5'-CCATCTAATTCAACAAGAATTGGGACAAC-3'
GAAGAGTTCTTCTCCTTTGCTAGCCATCCGCGGATCGTTAACAACTTCGTCATCCACTTCTTCTTCCTGT
TCCTTGATCAAGGCATCAGCACTGGTAACATTGGCATTGTTGGTATTATGTGTTGATTCAGAGATTTTAA
GGTCTTCTACCTTTGGAAGTTCCGATTTTTCCTCCGTCTTTTCTTCAGTCTGGACTGGTTTCTCCTCCTT
TTTAACTGGTTCTTCGACCTTTGTTGGCTCTTTAGTTGGTTCTTTGGTTTCAGCAGACTTCTCTTCCTCT
TTCTTATCAGATTCGGCAGGTTTTGTGCCAACCTTCTTGGTAGCATTGGCCAACTTGATACCGGAACTGG
AGACAAGCTTCAAAGTCTTCTTTGGTTTGGGAGCGGCCTGCTTTTGTTGCTTTTGAAAGTCGTTCAAAGA
CATACCTTGAGACTGTGGTTGGAAACCAGCTTGATATCCTTGCAAATTGTTATTGTAGTTGAAGTTTTTG
TAATTTCCACGGCCACCTTGTGGATTGAATTGCTGCTGATAACCGCCTTGAGGATTGTACTGTTGATAGC
CTCCTTGAGGATTATACTGTTGCTGGTAACCGGCGTCGGGATTGTACTGTTGATAGCCACCTTGTTGGTA
CCCAGAATAACCTTGGTAATTTTGGTAGTACCCACCTGCAGGTTGGGCTTGAGCATTGTAAGCTTGATAA
CCTTGGTATCTGTTGTTACCTTGTTGTTGGTTACCGTTCTGGCTGTATTGCTGGTAGTTTTGCTGATTGT
TGCCTTGGTTTGAATCCGACATGGATCCTGATTGATTGATTGTACAGTTTGTTTTTGTTAATATCTATTT
CGATGACTTCTATATGATATTGCACTAACAAGAAGATATTATAATGCAATTGGTACAAGACAAGGAGTTA
TTTGCTTCTCTTTTATATGATTCTGACAATCCATATTGCGTTGGTAGTCTTTTTTGCTGGAACGGTTCAG
CGGAAAAGACGCATCGCTCTTTT
